>Addgene plasmid #117862 | CIPK2-uPIC | addgene full sequence | sequence record 231296 | Addgene NGS Result
AGATCTAACATCCAAAGACGAAAGGTTGAATGAAACCTTTTTGCCATCCGACATCCACAGGTCCATTCTC
ACACATAAGTGCCAAACGCAACAGGAGGGGATACACTAGCAGCAGACCGTTGCAAACGCAGGACCTCCAC
TCCTCTTCTCCTCAACACCCACTTTTGCCATCGAAAAACCAGCCCAGTTATTGGGCTTGATTGGAGCTCG
CTCATTCCAATTCCTTCTATTAGGCTACTAACACCATGACTTTATTAGCCTGTCTATCCTGGCCCCCCTG
GCGAGGTTCATGTTTGTTTATTTCCGAATGCAACAAGCTCCGCATTACACCCGAACATCACTCCAGATGA
GGGCTTTCTGAGTGTGGGGTCAAATAGTTTCATGTTCCCCAAATGGCCCAAAACTGACAGTTTAAACGCT
GTCTTGGAACCTAATATGACAAAAGCGTGATCTCATCCAAGATGAACTAAGTTTGGTTCGTTGAAATGCT
AACGGCCAGTTGGTCAAAAAGAAACTTCCAAAAGTCGGCATACCGTTTGTCTTGTTTGGTATTGATTGAC
GAATGCTCAAAAATAATCTCATTAATGCTTAGCGCAGTCTCTCTATCGCTTCTGAACCCCGGTGCACCTG
TGCCGAAACGCAAATGGGGAAACACCCGCTTTTTGGATGATTATGCATTGTCTCCACATTGTATGCTTCC
AAGATTCTGGTGGGAATACTGCTGATAGCCTAACGTTCATGATCAAAATTTAACTGTTCTAACCCCTACT
TGACAGCAATATATAAACAGAAGGAAGCTGCCCTGTCTTAAACCTTTTTTTTTATCATCATTATTAGCTT
ACTTTCATAATTGCGACTGGTTCCAATTGACAAGCTTTTGATTTTAACGACTTTTAACGACAACTTGAGA
AGATCAAAAAACAACTAATTATTCGAAACGAGGAATTCGCTGAGGCTTAATATGGAGAACAAACCAAGTG
TATTAACTGAAAGATATGAAGTTGGGAGGTTATTGGGTCAAGGTACTTTTGCTAAAGTGTATTTTGGAAG
GAGTAATCATACCAACGAGAGTGTAGCTATCAAGATGATTGACAAGGACAAAGTTATGAGAGTCGGGCTT
AGCCAGCAAATCAAGCGAGAGATCTCTGTAATGAGGATCGCTAAACACCCGAATGTCGTTGAGTTATACG
AGGTTATGGCTACAAAGTCAAGGATTTACTTTGTTATTGAGTATTGTAAAGGTGGTGAGCTTTTCAACAA
GGTTGCAAAAGGAAAACTTAAAGAAGATGTTGCTTGGAAGTATTTTTATCAGCTTATTAGTGCGGTTGAT
TTTTGTCACAGCCGCGGAGTTTATCACCGCGACATTAAGCCGGAAAATCTTTTGTTGGATGACAATGATA
ATCTTAAGGTATCTGATTTTGGTTTAAGTGCGCTTGCTGATTGCAAGCGGCAAGATGGTCTTCTACATAC
AACTTGTGGTACACCTGCTTATGTTGCGCCCGAGGTTATTAACCGAAAAGGATACGAGGGTACGAAAGCG
GATATTTGGTCTTGTGGTGTTGTTTTGTTTGTTCTTTTGGCTGGTTATCTTCCTTTCCATGACACTAATC
TTATGGAGATGTATAGGAAGATAGGTAAAGCAGACTTCAAGTGTCCCAGCTGGTTTGCTCCTGAGGTAAA
GAGACTATTGTGTAAGATGTTGGACCCTAACCATGAGACTAGAATCACTATTGCAAAAATCAAGGAGAGT
TCTTGGTTCAGAAAGGGTTTGCATTTGAAGCAAAAAAAGATGGAAAAGATGGAGAAACAACAAGTCAGAG
AGGCTACTAATCCCATGGAAGCTGGAGGTTCAGGCCAAAATGAAAACGGAGAAAACCACGAGCCGCCTCG
ACTTGCTACCTTGAATGCTTTCGATATCATCGCCTTGTCTACGGGGTTTGGTCTGGCAGGACTTTTTGGG
GATGTATATGACAAGCGAGAATCTAGGTTCGCGTCGCAAAAACCTGCTTCAGAGATCATTTCTAAGCTAG
TAGAGGTTGCCAAGTGCCTGAAGCTGAAGATAAGAAAGCAAGGCGCAGGCTTGTTCAAACTGGAAAGAGT
AAAGGAAGGAAAAAACGGAATTTTGACGATGGATGCAGAGATATTCCAAGTGACGCCGACGTTTCACCTG
GTGGAAGTGAAGAAATGTAATGGAGATACAATGGAGTATCAGAAGTTAGTGGAGGAGGATCTTAGGCCTG
CTTTGGCAGATATTGTTTGGGTTTGGCAAGGCGAGAAGGAGAAAGAGGAGCAGTTACTGCAGGATGAACA
AGGAGAGCAAGAACCATCAGCATTAAACCTCAGCAGCGGCGAGAACCTGTACTTCCAATCTGTCGACCAT
CATCATCATCATCATTGAGTTTGTAGCCTTAGACATGACTGTTCCTCAGTTCAAGTTGGGCACTTACGAG
AAGACCGGTCTTGCTAGATTCTAATCAAGAGGATGTCAGAATGCCATTTGCCTGAGAGATGCAGGCTTCA
TTTTTGATACTTTTTTATTTGTAACCTATATAGTATAGGATTTTTTTTGTCATTTTGTTTCTTCTCGTAC
GAGCTTGCTCCTGATCAGCCTATCTCGCAGCTGATGAATATCTTGTGGTAGGGGTTTGGGAAAATCATTC
GAGTTTGATGTTTTTCTTGGTATTTCCCACTCCTCTTCAGAGTACAGAAGATTAAGTGAGACCTTCGTTT
GTGCGGATCCCCCACACACCATAGCTTCAAAATGTTTCTACTCCTTTTTTACTCTTCCAGATTTTCTCGG
ACTCCGCGCATCGCCGTACCACTTCAAAACACCCAAGCACAGCATACTAAATTTCCCCTCTTTCTTCCTC
TAGGGTGTCGTTAATTACCCGTACTAAAGGTTTGGAAAAGAAAAAAGAGACCGCCTCGTTTCTTTTTCTT
CGTCGAAAAAGGCAATAAAAATTTTTATCACGTTTCTTTTTCTTGAAAATTTTTTTTTTTGATTTTTTTC
TCTTTCGATGACCTCCCATTGATATTTAAGTTAATAAACGGTCTTCAATTTCTCAAGTTTCAGTTTCATT
TTTCTTGTTCTATTACAACTTTTTTTACTTCTTGCTCATTAGAAAGAAAGCATAGCAATCTAATCTAAGG
GCGGTGTTGACAATTAATCATCGGCATAGTATATCGGCATAGTATAATACGACAAGGTGAGGAACTAAAC
CATGGCCAAGTTGACCAGTGCCGTTCCGGTGCTCACCGCGCGCGACGTCGCCGGAGCGGTCGAGTTCTGG
ACCGACCGGCTCGGGTTCTCCCGGGACTTCGTGGAGGACGACTTCGCCGGTGTGGTCCGGGACGACGTGA
CCCTGTTCATCAGCGCGGTCCAGGACCAGGTGGTGCCGGACAACACCCTGGCCTGGGTGTGGGTGCGCGG
CCTGGACGAGCTGTACGCCGAGTGGTCGGAGGTCGTGTCCACGAACTTCCGGGACGCCTCCGGGCCGGCC
ATGACCGAGATCGGCGAGCAGCCGTGGGGGCGGGAGTTCGCCCTGCGCGACCCGGCCGGCAACTGCGTGC
ACTTCGTGGCCGAGGAGCAGGACTGACACGTCCGACGCGGCCCGACGGGTCCGAGGCCTCGGAGATCCGT
CCCCCTTTTCCTTTGTCGATATCATGTAATTAGTTATGTCACGCTTACATTCACGCCCTCCCCCCACATC
CGCTCTAACCGAAAAGGAAGGAGTTAGACAACCTGAAGTCTAGGTCCCTATTTATTTTTTTATAGTTATG
TTAGTATTAAGAACGTTATTTATATTTCAAATTTTTCTTTTTTTTCTGTACAGACGCGTGTACGCATGTA
ACATTATACTGAAAACCTTGCTTGAGAAGGTTTTGGGACGCTCGAAGGCTTTAATTTGCAAGCTGGAGAC
CAACATGTGAGCAAAAGGCCAGCAAAAGGCCAGGAACCGTAAAAAGGCCGCGTTGCTGGCGTTTTTCCAT
AGGCTCCGCCCCCCTGACGAGCATCACAAAAATCGACGCTCAAGTCAGAGGTGGCGAAACCCGACAGGAC
TATAAAGATACCAGGCGTTTCCCCCTGGAAGCTCCCTCGTGCGCTCTCCTGTTCCGACCCTGCCGCTTAC
CGGATACCTGTCCGCCTTTCTCCCTTCGGGAAGCGTGGCGCTTTCTCATAGCTCACGCTGTAGGTATCTC
AGTTCGGTGTAGGTCGTTCGCTCCAAGCTGGGCTGTGTGCACGAACCCCCCGTTCAGCCCGACCGCTGCG
CCTTATCCGGTAACTATCGTCTTGAGTCCAACCCGGTAAGACACGACTTATCGCCACTGGCAGCAGCCAC
TGGTAACAGGATTAGCAGAGCGAGGTATGTAGGCGGTGCTACAGAGTTCTTGAAGTGGTGGCCTAACTAC
GGCTACACTAGAAGAACAGTATTTGGTATCTGCGCTCTGCTGAAGCCAGTTACCTTCGGAAAAAGAGTTG
GTAGCTCTTGATCCGGCAAACAAACCACCGCTGGTAGCGGTGGTTTTTTTGTTTGCAAGCAGCAGATTAC
GCGCAGAAAAAAAGGATCTCAAGAAGATCCTTTGATCTTTTCTACGGGGTCTGACGCTCAGTGGAACGAA
AACTCACGTTAAGGGATTTTGGTCATGAGATC
Features (pLannotate 1.2.2; 10 found; start..end, strand, type, name):
      2..940     +  promoter       AOX1 promoter: Pichia pastoris AOX1; inducible promoter, regulated by methanol
    962..2329    +  CDS            CIPK2: CIPK2_ARATH - Also known as PKS16, SnRK3.2. Experimental evidence at protein level: Swiss-Prot protein existence level 1. CIPK serine-threonine protein kinases interact with CBL proteins. Binding of a CBL protein to the regulatory NAF domain of CIPK protein lead to the activation of the kinase in a calcium-dependent manner (By similarity). From Arabidopsis thaliana (Mouse-ear cress).
   2378..2395    +  CDS            capTEV™ (fragment): composite tag for in vivo biotinylation, TEV protease cleavage, and 6xHis tagging
   2406..2471    +  CDS            AOX1 (fragment): ALOX1_KOMPC - Experimental evidence at protein level: Swiss-Prot protein existence level 1. Major isoform of alcohol oxidase, which catalyzes the oxidation of methanol to formaldehyde and hydrogen peroxide, the first step in the methanol utilization pathway of methylotrophic yeasts. From Komagataella phaffii (strain ATCC 76273 / CBS 7435 / CECT 11047 / NRRL Y-11430 / Wegner 21-1) (Yeast) (Pichia pastoris).
   2475..2721    +  terminator     AOX1 terminator: Pichia pastoris AOX1; transcription terminator for AOX1
   2742..3149    +  promoter       TEF1 promoter: S. cerevisiae TEF1; promoter for EF-1α
   3156..3203    +  promoter       EM7 promoter: synthetic bacterial promoter&nbsp
   3222..3596    +  CDS            BleoR: antibiotic-binding protein; Sh ble from Streptoalloteichus hindustanus; confers resistance to bleomycin, phleomycin, and Zeocin™
   3662..3909    +  terminator     CYC1 terminator: S. cerevisiae CYC1; transcription terminator for CYC1
   3984..4572    -  rep_origin     ori: high-copy-number ColE1/pMB1/pBR322/pUC origin of replication
