[The description below was written by a language model from this plasmid's Addgene catalogue record and pLannotate feature annotations shown in this document.]
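Description:
CIPK2-uPIC is a yeast expression plasmid built on the pPICZc backbone for producing Arabidopsis thaliana CBL-interacting protein kinase 2 (CIPK2, also called SnRK3.2) in the methylotrophic yeast Pichia pastoris (Komagataella phaffii). The sequenced construct is about 4.65 kb. It replicates in E. coli from a high-copy ColE1/pUC-type origin. No yeast replication origin is annotated, which is consistent with pPICZ-family vectors, normally maintained in Pichia by integration into the genome. A single Sh ble (BleoR) gene gives Zeocin resistance in both hosts. It sits behind tandem promoters, the S. cerevisiae TEF1 promoter for expression in yeast and the synthetic EM7 promoter for expression in bacteria, and is followed by the CYC1 terminator.

The CIPK2 coding sequence lies directly downstream of the AOX1 promoter, which is regulated by methanol and so allows inducible expression. Transcription ends at the AOX1 terminator, and the short fragment of AOX1 coding sequence annotated just upstream of it is probably part of the native 3' region carried with the terminator. A short 18-nt match to the capTEV composite tag sits shortly after the kinase coding sequence. Its size suggests a C-terminal 6xHis-type purification tag rather than the full tag, but the record does not describe any tag or state that this element is fused in frame. CIPK proteins are serine/threonine kinases activated in a calcium-dependent manner when CBL proteins bind their regulatory NAF domain. The stated purpose is simply protein expression, and the record gives no further detail on the downstream application or on what the "uPIC" designation means.
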