Addgene plasmid #117862: CIPK2-uPIC
Purpose: protein expression
Depositing lab: Geoffrey Chang. Depositing organization: University of California, San Diego (UCSD).
Backbone
  Vector backbone: pPICZc
  Backbone size w/o insert (bp): 3329
  Vector type: Yeast Expression
Growth in bacteria
  Bacterial resistance: Bleocin (Zeocin), 50 μg/mL
  Growth temperature: 37°C
  Growth strain: DH5alpha
  Copy number: High Copy
Gene/Insert
  Gene/Insert name: CIPK2-uPIC
  Species: A. thaliana (mustard weed)
  Entrez Gene: CIPK2 (a.k.a. AT5G07070, CBL-INTERACTING PROTEIN KINASE 2, CBL-interacting protein kinase 2, SNF1-RELATED PROTEIN KINASE 3.2, SnRK3.2, T28J14.10, T28J14_10)
  Promoter: AOX
  Cloning method: Unknown
  Sequencing primers: 5′ GACTGGTTCCAATTGACAAGC; 3′ GCAAATGGCATTCTGACATCC
Terms and licenses: Academic/Nonprofit Terms; Industry Terms: Not Available to Industry
Depositor comments: insert amino acid sequence: MENKPSVLTERYEVGRLLGQGTFAKVYFGRSNHTNESVAIKMIDKDKVMRVGLSQQIKREISVMRIAKHPNVVELYEVMATKSRIYFVIEYCKGGELFNKVAKGKLKEDVAWKYFYQLISAVDFCHSRGVYHRDIKPENLLLDDNDNLKVSDFGLSALADCKRQDGLLHTTCGTPAYVAPEVINRKGYEGTKADIWSCGVVLFVLLAGYLPFHDTNLMEMYRKIGKADFKCPSWFAPEVKRLLCKMLDPNHETRITIAKIKESSWFRKGLHLKQKKMEKMEKQQVREATNPMEAGGSGQNENGENHEPPRLATLNAFDIIALSTGFGLAGLFGDVYDKRESRFASQKPASEIISKLVEVAKCLKLKIRKQGAGLFKLERVKEGKNGILTMDAEIFQVTPTFHLVEVKKCNGDTMEYQKLVEEDLRPALADIVWVWQGEKEKEEQLLQDEQGEQEPS
How to cite: CIPK2-uPIC was a gift from Geoffrey Chang (Addgene plasmid # 117862 ; http://n2t.net/addgene:117862 ; RRID:Addgene_117862)
